Addgene plasmid #165428: MSCV-Tox2-IRES-eGFP
Purpose: Expresses TOX2 in mammalian cells
Depositing lab: Patrick Hogan & Anjana Rao. Depositing organization: La Jolla Institute for Immunology. Publication: TOX and TOX2 transcription factors cooperate with NR4A transcription factors to impose CD8(+) T cell exhaustion. Seo H, Chen J, Gonzalez-Avalos E, Samaniego-Castruita D, Das A, Wang YH, Lopez-Moyado IF, Georges RO, Zhang W, Onodera A, Wu CJ, Lu LF, Hogan PG, Bhandoola A, Rao A. Proc Natl Acad Sci U S A. 2019 Jun 18;116(25):12410-12415. doi: 10.1073/pnas.1905675116. Epub 2019 May 31. PubMed 31152140.
Backbone
  Vector backbone: MSCV-IRES-eGFP
  Backbone manufacturer: Tannishtha Reya Lab
  Backbone size w/o insert (bp): 6400
  Total vector size (bp): 8088
  Vector type: Mammalian Expression
Growth in bacteria
  Bacterial resistance: Ampicillin, 100 μg/mL
  Growth temperature: 37°C
  Growth strain: NEB Stable
  Copy number: High Copy
Gene/Insert
  Gene/Insert name: TOX2
  Species: M. musculus (mouse)
  Insert size (bp): 1644
  GenBank ID: NP_001092269
  Entrez Gene: Tox2 (a.k.a. AI851523, AV026525, BI987407, Gcx1, RxHMG, RxHMG1)
  Promoter: 5' LTR
  Tag / fusion protein: 3xflag 5' of Tox2 (N terminal on insert)
  Cloning method: Gibson Cloning
  Sequencing primers: 5′ CCCCGTCTCTCCCCCTTGAAC; 3′ GCCAAAAGACGGCAATATGGTGGAAAATAAC
Terms and licenses: Academic/Nonprofit Terms; Industry Terms: Not Available to Industry
How to cite: MSCV-Tox2-IRES-eGFP was a gift from Patrick Hogan & Anjana Rao (Addgene plasmid # 165428 ; http://n2t.net/addgene:165428 ; RRID:Addgene_165428)
