[The description below was written by a language model from this plasmid's Addgene catalogue record and pLannotate feature annotations shown in this document.]
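Description:
MSCV-Tox2-IRES-eGFP is an 8,088 bp gammaretroviral expression plasmid built on the MSCV-IRES-eGFP backbone and catalogued as a mammalian expression vector. It is maintained in E. coli through a high-copy ColE1/pUC-type origin and selected with ampicillin via the β-lactamase gene and its promoter. The bacterial portion also carries several short, non-functional remnants of earlier cloning vectors (fragments of rop, bom, lacZα, TcR and lacI, plus a lac promoter/operator region).

The retroviral cassette is flanked by murine embryonic stem cell virus 5' and 3' LTRs. It includes the MESV Ψ packaging signal and a truncated gag segment lacking its start codon, which together allow the transcript to be packaged into viral particles when the viral proteins are supplied in trans. The 5' LTR serves as the promoter for a bicistronic message. The first cistron is mouse Tox2, an insert of about 1.6 kb introduced by Gibson cloning, with an N-terminal 3xFLAG tag. The automated annotation labels this ORF by its similarity to human TOX2 and detects only part of the FLAG sequence, whereas the catalogue entry specifies the mouse gene. Downstream, an EMCV IRES drives cap-independent translation of EGFP from the same transcript, so green fluorescence marks cells that express the transgene.

The stated purpose is to express TOX2 in mammalian cells. The associated publication concerns TOX-family and NR4A transcription factors in CD8+ T cell exhaustion. This suggests use for enforced TOX2 expression in transduced T cells, with EGFP for identifying or sorting them and FLAG for detecting the protein.
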