Features (pLannotate 1.2.2; 21 found; start..end, strand, type, name):
    455..1315    -  CDS            AmpR: β-lactamase; bla; confers resistance to ampicillin, carbenicillin, and related antibiotics
   1316..1420    -  promoter       AmpR promoter: bla
   1515..1550    +  CDS            rop (fragment): Rop protein, which maintains plasmids at low copy number; rop
   1652..1751    +  misc_feature   bom (fragment): basis of mobility region from pBR322
   1757..1906    -  CDS            lacZα (fragment): LacZα fragment of β-galactosidase; lacZ fragment
   1906..2107    -  CDS            TcR (fragment): tetracycline efflux protein; tet; confers resistance to tetracycline
   2108..2206    +  CDS            env (fragment): murine leukemia virus gPr80 envelope polyprotein precursor; env; proteolytically cleaved into gp70SU and p15TM subunits
   2248..2764    +  LTR            5' LTR: 5' long terminal repeat from murine embryonic stem cell virus
   2828..3169    +  misc_feature   MESV Ψ: packaging signal of murine embryonic stem cell virus
   3236..3652    +  CDS            gag (truncated): truncated Moloney murine leukemia virus (MMLV) gag gene lacking the start codon
   3719..3735    +  CDS            3xFLAG (fragment): three tandem FLAG® epitope tags
   3752..5257    +  CDS            TOX2: TOX2_HUMAN - Also known as C20orf100, GCX1. Experimental evidence at protein level: Swiss-Prot protein existence level 1. Putative transcriptional activator involved in the hypothalamo-pituitary-gonadal system. From Homo sapiens (Human).
   5433..5895    +  misc_feature   IRES: internal ribosome entry site (IRES) of the encephalomyocarditis virus (EMCV)
   5909..6628    +  CDS            EGFP: the original enhanced GFP (Yang et al., 1996) mammalian codon-optimized
   6645..6671    +  misc_feature   MCS (fragment): pBluescript multiple cloning site
   6730..7244    +  LTR            3' LTR: 3' long terminal repeat from murine embryonic stem cell virus
   7406..7422    -  protein_bind   lac operator: The lac repressor binds to the lac operator to inhibit transcription in E. coli. This inhibition can be relieved by adding lactose or isopropyl-β-D-thiogalactopyranoside (IPTG). lac repressor encoded by lacI
   7430..7460    -  promoter       lac promoter: promoter for the E. coli lac operon
   7475..7496    -  protein_bind   CAP binding site: CAP binding activates transcription in the presence of cAMP. E. coli catabolite activator protein
   7509..7601    -  CDS            lacI (fragment): lac repressor; lacI; The lac repressor binds to the lac operator to inhibit transcription in E. coli. This inhibition can be relieved by adding lactose or isopropyl-β-D-thiogalactopyranoside (IPTG).
   7784..284     -  rep_origin     ori (across the origin): high-copy-number ColE1/pMB1/pBR322/pUC origin of replication
>Addgene plasmid #165428 | MSCV-Tox2-IRES-eGFP | addgene full sequence | sequence record 326092 | Addgene NGS Result
GTCTTGAGTCCAACCCGGTAAGACACGACTTATCGCCACTGGCAGCAGCCACTGGTAACAGGATTAGCAG
AGCGAGGTATGTAGGCGGTGCTACAGAGTTCTTGAAGTGGTGGCCTAACTACGGCTACACTAGAAGAACA
GTATTTGGTATCTGCGCTCTGCTGAAGCCAGTTACCTTCGGAAAAAGAGTTGGTAGCTCTTGATCCGGCA
AACAAACCACCGCTGGTAGCGGTGGTTTTTTTGTTTGCAAGCAGCAGATTACGCGCAGAAAAAAAGGATC
TCAAGAAGATCCTTTGATCTTTTCTACGGGGTCTGACGCTCAGTGGAACGAAAACTCACGTTAAGGGATT
TTGGTCATGAGATTATCAAAAAGGATCTTCACCTAGATCCTTTTAAATTAAAAATGAAGTTTTAAATCAA
TCTAAAGTATATATGAGTAAACTTGGTCTGACAGTTACCAATGCTTAATCAGTGAGGCACCTATCTCAGC
GATCTGTCTATTTCGTTCATCCATAGTTGCCTGACTCCCCGTCGTGTAGATAACTACGATACGGGAGGGC
TTACCATCTGGCCCCAGTGCTGCAATGATACCGCGAGACCCACGCTCACCGGCTCCAGATTTATCAGCAA
TAAACCAGCCAGCCGGAAGGGCCGAGCGCAGAAGTGGTCCTGCAACTTTATCCGCCTCCATCCAGTCTAT
TAATTGTTGCCGGGAAGCTAGAGTAAGTAGTTCGCCAGTTAATAGTTTGCGCAACGTTGTTGCCATTGCT
ACAGGCATCGTGGTGTCACGCTCGTCGTTTGGTATGGCTTCATTCAGCTCCGGTTCCCAACGATCAAGGC
GAGTTACATGATCCCCCATGTTGTGCAAAAAAGCGGTTAGCTCCTTCGGTCCTCCGATCGTTGTCAGAAG
TAAGTTGGCCGCAGTGTTATCACTCATGGTTATGGCAGCACTGCATAATTCTCTTACTGTCATGCCATCC
GTAAGATGCTTTTCTGTGACTGGTGAGTACTCAACCAAGTCATTCTGAGAATAGTGTATGCGGCGACCGA
GTTGCTCTTGCCCGGCGTCAATACGGGATAATACCGCGCCACATAGCAGAACTTTAAAAGTGCTCATCAT
TGGAAAACGTTCTTCGGGGCGAAAACTCTCAAGGATCTTACCGCTGTTGAGATCCAGTTCGATGTAACCC
ACTCGTGCACCCAACTGATCTTCAGCATCTTTTACTTTCACCAGCGTTTCTGGGTGAGCAAAAACAGGAA
GGCAAAATGCCGCAAAAAAGGGAATAAGGGCGACACGGAAATGTTGAATACTCATACTCTTCCTTTTTCA
ATATTATTGAAGCATTTATCAGGGTTATTGTCTCATGAGCGGATACATATTTGAATGTATTTAGAAAAAT
AAACAAATAGGGGTTCCGCGCACATTTCCCCGAAAAGTGCCACCTGACGTCTAAGAAACCATTATTATCA
TGACATTAACCTATAAAAATAGGCGTATCACGAGGCCCTTTCGTCTCGCGCGTTTCGGTGATGACGGTGA
AAACCTCTGACACATGCAGCTCCCGGAGACGGTCACAGCTTGTCTGTAAGCGGATGCCGGGAGCAGACAA
GCCCGTCAGGGCGCGTCAGCGGGTGTTGGCGGGTGTCGGGGCTGGCTTAACTATGCGGCATCAGAGCAGA
TTGTACTGAGAGTGCACCATATGCGGTGTGAAATACCGCACAGATGCGTAAGGAGAAAATACCGCATCAG
GCGCCATTCGCCATTCAGGCTGCGCAACTGTTGGGAAGGGCGATCGGTGCGGGCCTCTTCGCTATTACGC
CAGCTGGCGAAAGGGGGATGTGCTGCAAGGCGATTAAGTTGGGTAACGCCAGGGTTTTCCCAGTCACGAC
GTTGTAAAACGACGGCGCAAGGAATGGTGCATGCAAGGAGATGGCGCCCAACAGTCCCCCGGCCACGGGG
CCTGCCACCATACCCACGCCGAAACAAGCGCTCATGAGCCCGAAGTGGCGAGCCCGATCTTCCCCATCGG
TGATGTCGGCGATATAGGCGCCAGCAACCGCACCTGTGGCGCCGGTGATGCCGGCCACGATGCGTCCGGC
GTAGAGGCGATTAGTCCAATTTGTTAAAGACAGGATATCAGTGGTCCAGGCTCTAGTTTTGACTCAACAA
TATCACCAGCTGAAGCCTATAGAGTACGAGCCATAGATAAAATAAAAGATTTTATTTAGTCTCCAGAAAA
AGGGGGGAATGAAAGACCCCACCTGTAGGTTTGGCAAGCTAGCTTAAGTAACGCCATTTTGCAAGGCATG
GAAAATACATAACTGAGAATAGAGAAGTTCAGATCAAGGTTAGGAACAGAGAGACAGCAGAATATGGGCC
AAACAGGATATCTGTGGTAAGCAGTTCCTGCCCCGGCTCAGGGCCAAGAACAGATGGTCCCCAGATGCGG
TCCCGCCCTCAGCAGTTTCTAGAGAACCATCAGATGTTTCCAGGGTGCCCCAAGGACCTGAAATGACCCT
GTGCCTTATTTGAACTAACCAATCAGTTCGCTTCTCGCTTCTGTTCGCGCGCTTCTGCTCCCCGAGCTCA
ATAAAAGAGCCCACAACCCCTCACTCGGCGCGCCAGTCCTCCGATAGACTGCGTCGCCCGGGTACCCGTA
TTCCCAATAAAGCCTCTTGCTGTTTGCATCCGAATCGTGGACTCGCTGATCCTTGGGAGGGTCTCCTCAG
ATTGATTGACTGCCCACCTCGGGGGTCTTTCATTTGGAGGTTCCACCGAGATTTGGAGACCCCTGCCCAG
GGACCACCGACCCCCCCGCCGGGAGGTAAGCTGGCCAGCGGTCGTTTCGTGTCTGTCTCTGTCTTTGTGC
GTGTTTGTGCCGGCATCTAATGTTTGCGCCTGCGTCTGTACTAGTTAGCTAACTAGCTCTGTATCTGGCG
GACCCGTGGTGGAACTGACGAGTTCTGAACACCCGGCCGCAACCCTGGGAGACGTCCCAGGGACTTTGGG
GGCCGTTTTTGTGGCCCGACCTGAGGAAGGGAGTCGATGTGGAATCCGACCCCGTCAGGATATGTGGTTC
TGGTAGGAGACGAGAACCTAAAACAGTTCCCGCCTCCGTCTGAATTTTTGCTTTCGGTTTGGAACCGAAG
CCGCGCGTCTTGTCTGCTGCAGCGCTGCAGCATCGTTCTGTGTTGTCTCTGTCTGACTGTGTTTCTGTAT
TTGTCTGAAAATTAGGGCCAGACTGTTACCACTCCCTTAAGTTTGACCTTAGGTCACTGGAAAGATGTCG
AGCGGATCGCTCACAACCAGTCGGTAGATGTCAAGAAGAGACGTTGGGTTACCTTCTGCTCTGCAGAATG
GCCAACCTTTAACGTCGGATGGCCGCGAGACGGCACCTTTAACCGAGACCTCATCACCCAGGTTAAGATC
AAGGTCTTTTCACCTGGCCCGCATGGACACCCAGACCAGGTCCCCTACATCGTGACCTGGGAAGCCTTGG
CTTTTGACCCCCCTCCCTGGGTCAAGCCCTTTGTACACCCTAAGCCTCCGCCTCCTCTTCCTCCATCCGC
CCCGTCTCTCCCCCTTGAACCTCCTCGTTCGACCCCGCCTCGATCCTCCCTTTATCCAGCCCTCACTCCT
TCTCTAGGCGCCGGAATTAGATCTGCCACCATGGACTATAAGGATCACGATGGTGACTATAAAGATCATG
ACATTGACTACAAGGATGACGACGACAAGCTCGCCGCAGCAATGCAACAACACTTGACCGAGGCAGTGGC
AGGGGCCTTTAGCAGATGTCTTGGGTTCCGGGGCATGAGACTCCGGCTGCTGACTCGCCATTGGTGCATA
GCCGGGGCATCTTTGCAGAAGTTCGATGGAGATAGTGCCTATGTGGGTATGTCCGATGGTAACCCAGAAC
TTCTCAGTACCAGCCAGACCTACAATAGTCAGGGTGAGAGCAACGAGGACTATGAAATTCCTCCCATTAC
CCCCCCAAATCTGCCCGAACCTTCCTTGCTTCACCTGGGTGACCACGAGGCTGGTTACCACAGTCTGTGT
CATGGACTGGCTCCAAACGGCTTGCTCCCAGCTTATAGCTACCAAGCAATGGACCTGCCTGCTATCATGG
TCAGCAATATGCTGGCCCAGGACGGACACCTGCTGTCAGGACAGCTCCCAACAATTCAAGAGATGGTGCA
CAGTGAAGTGGCCGCATATGATTCCGGGAGGCCAGGCCCCTTGCTTGGAAGACCCGCCATGCTTGCCTCA
CATATGTCAGCCTTGAGCCAAAGTCAACTGATCAGCCAAATGGGCATACGCTCTGGCATTGCTCACGGCA
GCCCCAGTCCACCCGGTTCTAAATCCGCTACACCCAGTCCAAGTAGCAGCACTCAAGAGGAGGAGTCTGA
CGCCCATTTTAAGATCTCAGGGGAGAAGCGGCCAAGTGTGGACCCTGGTAAGAAGGCCAAGAATCCAAAG
AAAAAGAAGAAAAAAGACCCTAATGAGCCACAGAAACCAGTGTCCGCTTACGCCCTCTTCTTCAGAGATA
CCCAAGCAGCTATAAAAGGTCAGAACCCCTCCGCAACCTTTGGTGATGTCTCAAAAATAGTAGCTTCTAT
GTGGGATAGCTTGGGAGAAGAGCAGAAACAGGCCTACAAACGGAAGACCGAGGCTGCCAAGAAGGAGTAC
TTGAAGGCCCTTGCTGCATACAGAGCTTCTTTGGTATCAAAATCCCCACCCGACCAGGGCGAGGCTAAAA
ACACTCAGGCCAATCCTCCCGCTAAGATGCTTCCCCCTAAGCAACCAATGTACGCAATGCCCGGCTTGGC
TTCTTTTTTGACACCAAGCGACCTTCAGGCTTTCAGAAGCGGAGCAAGCCCAGCATCTCTCGCCAGGACC
CTTGGTTCCAAAGCTCTGTTGCCCGGTCTGTCAACTTCACCCCCACCACCAAGCTTCCCCTTGTCACCCT
CACTGCATCAACAATTGCCACTGCCCCCTCATGCACAAGGAACACTTTTGTCCCCTCCTCTTAGCATGTC
ACCCGCCCCTCAACCCCCTGTATTGCCAGCCTCCATGGCACTCCAAGTTCAGCTGGCTATGTCCCCCTCA
CCTCCCGGCCCTCAGGACTTTCCCCATATTTCAGACTTTAGTAGCGGGTCCGGATCACGAAGTCCTGGTC
CTTCCAATCCCTCATCATCTGGCGACTGGGACGGTTCCTACCCATCAGGCGAGCGCGGACTGGGGACCTG
TAGACTGTGCAGAGGCTCTCCACCCCCTACAACCTCACCCAAAAATCTTCAGGAGCCCTCCGCACGCTGA
TAAGAATTCCGCCCCCCCCCCCTAACGTTACTGGCCGAAGCCGCTTGGAATAAGGCCGGTGTGCGTTTGT
CTATATGTTATTTTCCACCATATTGCCGTCTTTTGGCAATGTGAGGGCCCGGAAACCTGGCCCTGTCTTC
TTGACGAGCATTCCTAGGGGTCTTTCCCCTCTCGCCAAAGGAATGCAAGGTCTGTTGAATGTCGTGAAGG
AAGCAGTTCCTCTGGAAGCTTCTTGAAGACAAACAACGTCTGTAGCGACCCTTTGCAGGCAGCGGAACCC
CCCACCTGGCGACAGGTGCCTCTGCGGCCAAAAGCCACGTGTATAAGATACACCTGCAAAGGCGGCACAA
CCCCAGTGCCACGTTGTGAGTTGGATAGTTGTGGAAAGAGTCAAATGGCTCTCCTCAAGCGTATTCAACA
AGGGGCTGAAGGATGCCCAGAAGGTACCCCATTGTATGGGATCTGATCTGGGGCCTCGGTGCACATGCTT
TACATGTGTTTAGTCGAGGTTAAAAAAACGTCTAGGCCCCCCGAACCACGGGGACGTGGTTTTCCTTTGA
AAAACACGATGATAATATGGCCACAACCATGGTGAGCAAGGGCGAGGAGCTGTTCACCGGGGTGGTGCCC
ATCCTGGTCGAGCTGGACGGCGACGTAAACGGCCACAAGTTCAGCGTGTCTGGCGAGGGCGAGGGCGATG
CCACCTACGGCAAGCTGACCCTGAAGTTCATCTGCACCACCGGCAAGCTGCCCGTGCCCTGGCCCACCCT
CGTGACCACCCTGACCTACGGCGTGCAGTGCTTCAGCCGCTACCCCGACCACATGAAGCAGCACGACTTC
TTCAAGTCCGCCATGCCCGAAGGCTACGTCCAGGAGCGCACCATCTTCTTCAAGGACGACGGCAACTACA
AGACCCGCGCCGAGGTGAAGTTCGAGGGCGACACCCTGGTGAACCGCATCGAGCTGAAGGGCATCGACTT
CAAGGAGGACGGCAACATCCTGGGGCACAAGCTGGAGTACAACTACAACAGCCACAACGTCTATATCATG
GCCGACAAGCAGAAGAACGGCATCAAGGCGAACTTCAAGATCCGCCACAACATCGAGGACGGCAGCGTGC
AGCTCGCCGACCACTACCAGCAGAACACCCCCATCGGCGACGGCCCCGTGCTGCTGCCCGACAACCACTA
CCTGAGCACCCAGTCCGCCCTGAGCAAAGACCCCAACGAGAAGCGCGATCACATGGTCCTGCTGGAGTTC
GTGACCGCCGCCGGGATCACTCTCGGCATGGACGAGCTGTACAAGTAATGAATTAATTAAGAATTATCAA
GCTTATCGATACCGTCGACCTGCAGCCAAGCTTATCGATAAAATAAAAGATTTTATTTAGTCTCCAGAAA
AAGGGGGGAATGAAAGACCCCACCTGTAGGTTTGGCAAGCTAGCTTAAGTAACGCCATTTTGCAAGGCAT
GGAAAATACATAACTGAGAATAGAGAAGTTCAGATCAAGGTTAGGAACAGAGAGACAGCAGAATATGGGC
CAAACAGGATATCTGTGGTAAGCAGTTCCTGCCCCGGCTCAGGGCCAAGAACAGATGGTCCCCAGATGCG
GTCCCGCCCTCAGCAGTTTCTAGAGAACCATCAGATGTTTCCAGGGTGCCCCAAGGACCTGAAATGACCC
TGTGCCTTATTTGAACTAACCAATCAGTTCGCTTCTCGCTTCTGTTCGCGCGCTTCTGCTCCCCGAGCTC
AATAAAAGAGCCCACAACCCCTCACTCGGCGCGCCAGTCCTCCGATAGACTGCGTCGCCCGGGTACCCGT
GTATCCAATAAACCCTCTTGCAGTTGCATCCGACTTGTGGTCTCGCTGTTCCTTGGGAGGGTCTCCTCTG
AGTGATTGACTACCCGTCAGCGGGGGTCTTTCATGGGTAACAGTTTCTTGAAGTTGGAGAACAACATTCT
GAGGGTAGGAGTCGAATATTAAGTAATCCTGACTCAATTAGCCACTGTTTTGAATCCACATACTCCAATA
CTCCTGAAATAGTTCATTATGGACAGCGCAGAAAGAGCTGGGGAGAATTGTGAAATTGTTATCCGCTCAC
AATTCCACACAACATACGAGCCGGAAGCATAAAGTGTAAAGCCTGGGGTGCCTAATGAGTGAGCTAACTC
ACATTAATTGCGTTGCGCTCACTGCCCGCTTTCCAGTCGGGAAACCTGTCGTGCCAGCTGCATTAATGAA
TCGGCCAACGCGCGGGGAGAGGCGGTTTGCGTATTGGGCGCTCTTCCGCTTCCTCGCTCACTGACTCGCT
GCGCTCGGTCGTTCGGCTGCGGCGAGCGGTATCAGCTCACTCAAAGGCGGTAATACGGTTATCCACAGAA
TCAGGGGATAACGCAGGAAAGAACATGTGAGCAAAAGGCCAGCAAAAGGCCAGGAACCGTAAAAAGGCCG
CGTTGCTGGCGTTTTTCCATAGGCTCCGCCCCCCTGACGAGCATCACAAAAATCGACGCTCAAGTCAGAG
GTGGCGAAACCCGACAGGACTATAAAGATACCAGGCGTTTCCCCCTGGAAGCTCCCTCGTGCGCTCTCCT
GTTCCGACCCTGCCGCTTACCGGATACCTGTCCGCCTTTCTCCCTTCGGGAAGCGTGGCGCTTTCTCATA
GCTCACGCTGTAGGTATCTCAGTTCGGTGTAGGTCGTTCGCTCCAAGCTGGGCTGTGTGCACGAACCCCC
CGTTCAGCCCGACCGCTGCGCCTTATCCGGTAACTATC
